>Addgene plasmid #121851 | JK104: pMVP-DEST | addgene full sequence | sequence record 237462 | Addgene NGS Result
GTGGCACTTTTCGGGGAAATGTGCGCGGAACCCCTATTTGTTTATTTTTCTAAATACATTCAAATATGTA
TCCGCTCATGAGACAATAACCCTGATAAATGCTTCAATAATATTGAAAAAGGAAGAGTATGAGTATTCAA
CATTTCCGTGTCGCCCTTATTCCCTTTTTTGCGGCATTTTGCCTTCCTGTTTTTGCTCACCCAGAAACGC
TGGTGAAAGTAAAAGATGCTGAAGATCAGTTGGGTGCACGAGTGGGTTACATCGAACTGGATCTCAACAG
CGGTAAGATCCTTGAGAGTTTTCGCCCCGAAGAACGTTTTCCAATGATGAGCACTTTTAAAGTTCTGCTA
TGTGGCGCGGTATTATCCCGTATTGACGCCGGGCAAGAGCAACTCGGTCGCCGCATACACTATTCTCAGA
ATGACTTGGTTGAGTACTCACCAGTCACAGAAAAGCATCTTACGGATGGCATGACAGTAAGAGAATTATG
CAGTGCTGCCATAACCATGAGTGATAACACTGCGGCCAACTTACTTCTGACAACGATCGGAGGACCGAAG
GAGCTAACCGCTTTTTTGCACAACATGGGGGATCATGTAACTCGCCTTGATCGTTGGGAACCGGAGCTGA
ATGAAGCCATACCAAACGACGAGCGTGACACCACGATGCCTGTAGCAATGGCAACAACGTTGCGCAAACT
ATTAACTGGCGAACTACTTACTCTAGCTTCCCGGCAACAATTAATAGACTGGATGGAGGCGGATAAAGTT
GCAGGACCACTTCTGCGCTCGGCCCTTCCGGCTGGCTGGTTTATTGCTGATAAATCTGGAGCCGGTGAGC
GTGGGTCTCGCGGTATCATTGCAGCACTGGGGCCAGATGGTAAGCCCTCCCGTATCGTAGTTATCTACAC
GACGGGGAGTCAGGCAACTATGGATGAACGAAATAGACAGATCGCTGAGATAGGTGCCTCACTGATTAAG
CATTGGTAACTGTCAGACCAAGTTTACTCATATATACTTTAGATTGATTTAAAACTTCATTTTTAATTTA
AAAGGATCTAGGTGAAGATCCTTTTTGATAATCTCATGACCAAAATCCCTTAACGTGAGTTTTCGTTCCA
CTGAGCGTCAGACCCCGTAGAAAAGATCAAAGGATCTTCTTGAGATCCTTTTTTTCTGCGCGTAATCTGC
TGCTTGCAAACAAAAAAACCACCGCTACCAGCGGTGGTTTGTTTGCCGGATCAAGAGCTACCAACTCTTT
TTCCGAAGGTAACTGGCTTCAGCAGAGCGCAGATACCAAATACTGTTCTTCTAGTGTAGCCGTAGTTAGG
CCACCACTTCAAGAACTCTGTAGCACCGCCTACATACCTCGCTCTGCTAATCCTGTTACCAGTGGCTGCT
GCCAGTGGCGATAAGTCGTGTCTTACCGGGTTGGACTCAAGACGATAGTTACCGGATAAGGCGCAGCGGT
CGGGCTGAACGGGGGGTTCGTGCACACAGCCCAGCTTGGAGCGAACGACCTACACCGAACTGAGATACCT
ACAGCGTGAGCTATGAGAAAGCGCCACGCTTCCCGAAGGGAGAAAGGCGGACAGGTATCCGGTAAGCGGC
AGGGTCGGAACAGGAGAGCGCACGAGGGAGCTTCCAGGGGGAAACGCCTGGTATCTTTATAGTCCTGTCG
GGTTTCGCCACCTCTGACTTGAGCGTCGATTTTTGTGATGCTCGTCAGGGGGGCGGAGCCTATGGAAAAA
CGCCAGCAACGCGGCCTTTTTACGGTTCCTGGCCTTTTGCTGGCCTTTTGCTCACATGTTCTTTCCTGCG
TTATCCCCTGATTCTGTGGATAACCGTATTACCGCCTTTGAGTGAGCTGATACCGCTCGCCGCAGCCGAA
CGACCGAGCGCAGCGAGTCAGTGAGCGAGGAAGCTGTAAAACGACGGCCAGTAGCTCCACCGCGGTGGCG
GCCGCTCTAGAACTAGTGGATCCCCCGGGCTGCAGGAATTCGATATCACAAGTTTGTACAAAAAAGCTGA
ACGAGAAACGTAAAATGATATAAATATCAATATATTAAATTAGATTTTGCATAAAAAACAGACTACATAA
TACTGTAAAACACAACATATCCAGTCACTATGGCGGCCGCATTAGGCACCCCAGGCTTTACACTTTATGC
TTCCGGCTCGTATAATGTGTGGATTTTGAGTTAGGATCCGTCGAGATTTTCAGGAGCTAAGGAAGCTAAA
ATGGAGAAAAAAATCACTGGATATACCACCGTTGATATATCCCAATGGCATCGTAAAGAACATTTTGAGG
CATTTCAGTCAGTTGCTCAATGTACCTATAACCAGACCGTTCAGCTGGATATTACGGCCTTTTTAAAGAC
CGTAAAGAAAAATAAGCACAAGTTTTATCCGGCCTTTATTCACATTCTTGCCCGCCTGATGAATGCTCAT
CCGGAATTCCGTATGGCAATGAAAGACGGTGAGCTGGTGATATGGGATAGTGTTCACCCTTGTTACACCG
TTTTCCATGAGCAAACTGAAACGTTTTCATCGCTCTGGAGTGAATACCACGACGATTTCCGGCAGTTTCT
ACACATATATTCGCAAGATGTGGCGTGTTACGGTGAAAACCTGGCCTATTTCCCTAAAGGGTTTATTGAG
AATATGTTTTTCGTCTCAGCCAATCCCTGGGTGAGTTTCACCAGTTTTGATTTAAACGTGGCCAATATGG
ACAACTTCTTCGCCCCCGTTTTCACCATGGGCAAATATTATACGCAAGGCGACAAGGTGCTGATGCCGCT
GGCGATTCAGGTTCATCATGCCGTTTGTGATGGCTTCCATGTCGGCAGAATGCTTAATGAATTACAACAG
TACTGCGATGAGTGGCAGGGCGGGGCGTAAACGCGTGGATCCGGCTTACTAAAAGCCAGATAACAGTATG
CGTATTTGCGCGCTGATTTTTGCGGTATAAGAATATATACTGATATGTATACCCGAAGTATGTCAAAAAG
AGGTATGCTATGAAGCAGCGTATTACAGTGACAGTTGACAGCGACAGCTATCAGTTGCTCAAGGCATATA
TGATGTCAATATCTCCGGTCTGGTAAGCACAACCATGCAGAATGAAGCCCGTCGTCTGCGTGCCGAACGC
TGGAAAGCGGAAAATCAGGAAGGGATGGCTGAGGTCGCCCGGTTTATTGAAATGAACGGCTCTTTTGCTG
ACGAGAACAGGGGCTGGTGAAATGCAGTTTAAGGTTTACACCTATAAAAGAGAGAGCCGTTATCGTCTGT
TTGTGGATGTACAGAGTGATATTATTGACACGCCCGGGCGACGGATGGTGATCCCCCTGGCCAGTGCACG
TCTGCTGTCAGATAAAGTCTCCCGTGAACTTTACCCGGTGGTGCATATCGGGGATGAAAGCTGGCGCATG
ATGACCACCGATATGGCCAGTGTGCCGGTCTCCGTTATCGGGGAAGAAGTGGCTGATCTCAGCCACCGCG
AAAATGACATCAAAAACGCCATTAACCTGATGTTCTGGGGAATATAAATGTCAGGCTCCCTTATACACAG
CCAGTCTGCAGGTCGACCATAGTGACTGGATATGTTGTGTTTTACAGTATTATGTAGTCTGTTTTTTATG
CAAAATCTAATTTAATATATTGATATTTATATCATTTTACGTTTCTCGTTCAGCTTTCTTGTACAAAGTG
GTGATATCAAGCTTATCGATACCGTCGACCTCGACATGGTCATAGCTGTTGACCTCGAGTTAAATCAAAA
GAATAGACCGAGATAGGGT
[37 nt withheld, positions 3800-3836]
AAAGAACGTGGACTCCAACGTCAAAGG
[49 nt withheld, positions 3864-3912]
T
[91 nt withheld, positions 3914-4004]
G
[124 nt withheld, positions 4006-4129]
CAG
Features (pLannotate 1.2.2; 14 found; start..end, strand, type, name):
     24..128     +  promoter       AmpR promoter: bla
    129..989     +  CDS            AmpR: β-lactamase; bla; confers resistance to ampicillin, carbenicillin, and related antibiotics
   1160..1748    +  rep_origin     ori: high-copy-number ColE1/pMB1/pBR322/pUC origin of replication
   1925..1942    -  CDS            lacZα (fragment): LacZα fragment of β-galactosidase; lacZ fragment
   1943..2008    +  misc_feature   MCS (fragment): pBluescript multiple cloning site
   2008..2132    +  protein_bind   attR1: mutant version of attR; recombination site for the Gateway® LR reaction LR Clonase™
   2157..2187    +  promoter       lac UV5 promoter: E. coli lac promoter with an "up" mutation
   2211..2240    +  promoter       cat promoter (fragment): promoter of the E. coli cat gene encoding chloramphenicol acetyltransferase
   2241..2900    +  CDS            CmR: chloramphenicol acetyltransferase; cat; confers resistance to chloramphenicol
   3079..3237    +  CDS            ccdA (fragment): CCDA_ECO57 - Also known as H, letA. Experimental evidence at protein level: Swiss-Prot protein existence level 1. Antitoxin component of a type II toxin-antitoxin (TA) system which inhibits the post-segregational killing (PSK) of plasmid-free cells, also referred to as a plasmid addiction system. Binds to and blocks the activity of CcdB; will also remove bound CcdB protein from the CcdB-GyrA complex by forming a CcdA-CcdB complex, a process termed rejuvenation. Functions as a transcriptional corepressor for the ccdAB operon, repression also requires CcdB (By similarity). From Escherichia coli
   3242..3544    +  CDS            ccdB: CCDB_ECOLI - Also known as G, letB, letD. Experimental evidence at protein level: Swiss-Prot protein existence level 1. Toxic component of a type II toxin-antitoxin (TA) system, functioning in plasmid maintainence. Responsible for the post- segregational killing (PSK) of plasmid-free cells, also referred to as a plasmid addiction system. Half-life of over 2 hours. Cell killing by CcdB is accompanied by filamentation, defects in chromosome and plasmid segregation, defects in cell division, formation of anucleate cells, decreased DNA synthesis and plasmid loss. Interferes with the activity of DN
   3588..3712    -  protein_bind   attR2: mutant version of attR; recombination site for the Gateway® LR reaction LR Clonase™
   3713..3744    +  misc_feature   MCS (fragment): pBluescript multiple cloning site
   3771..4129    -  rep_origin     f1 ori (sequence partly withheld): f1 bacteriophage origin of replication; arrow indicates direction of (+) strand synthesis
