[The description below was written by a language model from this plasmid's Addgene catalogue record and pLannotate feature annotations shown in this document.]
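Description:
JK104: pMVP-DEST is an empty Gateway destination vector from the pMVP modular cloning platform, catalogued as a mammalian expression backbone. It is built on a small 2,677 bp laboratory backbone called IR301, into which a 1,455 bp synthetic Gateway selection cassette was placed by Gibson assembly, giving a sequenced plasmid of 4,132 nt. Propagation in E. coli relies on a high-copy ColE1/pUC-type origin and an ampicillin resistance gene (bla) under its own promoter. An f1 phage origin and remnants of a pBluescript-style polylinker and lacZα point to a phagemid-derived framework.

The functional core is the cassette bounded by attR1 and attR2. Between these sites lie a chloramphenicol acetyltransferase gene with its promoter region, a ccdA fragment and the intact ccdB toxin gene. Because CcdB poisons DNA gyrase, the unrecombined plasmid must be maintained in a ccdB-tolerant strain, where dual ampicillin and chloramphenicol selection keeps the cassette intact. In an LR recombination reaction, attL-flanked entry elements replace the attR-flanked cassette. Loss of ccdB then allows recombinant clones to grow in standard strains, while parental plasmid is counterselected.

The feature table shows no mammalian promoter, polyadenylation signal, reporter or eukaryotic selection marker in the backbone. The regulatory and coding parts needed for expression in mammalian cells would therefore presumably have to be supplied by the recombined entry modules, although the record does not describe this explicitly. The plasmid serves as a minimal recipient for assembling custom non-viral transgene expression plasmids.
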