Addgene plasmid #121851: JK104: pMVP-DEST
Purpose: (Empty Backbone) pMVP destination vector, empty expression plasmid backbone
Depositing lab: Christopher Newgard. Depositing organization: Duke University. Publication: Creation of versatile cloning platforms for transgene expression and dCas9-based epigenome editing. Haldeman JM, Conway AE, Arlotto ME, Slentz DH, Muoio DM, Becker TC, Newgard CB. Nucleic Acids Res. 2018 Dec 27. pii: 5264291. doi: 10.1093/nar/gky1286. PubMed 30590691.
Backbone
  Vector backbone: IR301
  Backbone manufacturer: Newgard Lab
  Backbone size (bp): 2677
  Vector type: Mammalian Expression ; pMVP Gateway Destination Vector
Growth in bacteria
  Bacterial resistance: Chloramphenicol and Ampicillin, 25 & 100 μg/mL
  Growth temperature: 37°C
  Growth strain: ccdB Survival
  Copy number: High Copy
Gene/Insert
  Gene/Insert name: Gateway selection cassette (ccdb gene + Chlor resistance gene)
  Species: Synthetic
  Insert size (bp): 1455
  Cloning method: Gibson Cloning
Terms and licenses: Academic/Nonprofit Terms; Industry Terms: Not Available to Industry
How to cite: JK104: pMVP-DEST was a gift from Christopher Newgard (Addgene plasmid # 121851 ; http://n2t.net/addgene:121851 ; RRID:Addgene_121851)
